Addgene plasmid #46093: pAC-4-QFBDMD-G4AD
Depositing lab: Christopher Potter. Depositing organization: Johns Hopkins University and School of Medicine. Publication: Improved and expanded Q-system reagents for genetic manipulations. Riabinina O, Luginbuhl D, Marr E, Liu S, Wu MN, Luo L, Potter CJ. Nat Methods. 2015 Jan 12. doi: 10.1038/nmeth.3250. PubMed 25581800.
Backbone
  Vector backbone: pPAC5C-PL
  Backbone size w/o insert (bp): 6445
  Total vector size (bp): 8767
  Vector type: Insect Expression
Growth in bacteria
  Bacterial resistance: Ampicillin, 100 μg/mL
  Growth temperature: 37°C
  Growth strain: DH5alpha
  Copy number: Unknown
Gene/Insert
  Gene/Insert name: QFBDMD-G4AD (alt names: QF DNA binding domain; GAL4 middle domain; Gal4 Activation Domain)
  Species: Synthetic
  Insert size (bp): 2322
  Cloning method: Ligation Independent Cloning
  Sequencing primers: 5′ AC5
Terms and licenses: Academic/Nonprofit Terms; Industry Terms: Not Available to Industry
Depositor comments: Please see this additional reference https://www.ncbi.nlm.nih.gov/pubmed/20434990 for more information on the Q-system.
How to cite: pAC-4-QFBDMD-G4AD was a gift from Christopher Potter (Addgene plasmid # 46093 ; http://n2t.net/addgene:46093 ; RRID:Addgene_46093)
