[The description below was written by a language model from this plasmid's Addgene catalogue record and pLannotate feature annotations shown in this document.]
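Description:
pAC-4-QFBDMD-G4AD is an insect expression plasmid of 8,767 bp built on the pPAC5C-PL backbone. It is designed to drive constitutive expression of a chimeric Q-system transcriptional activator in Drosophila cells. In E. coli it is propagated through a high-copy ColE1/pUC-type origin and selected with ampicillin via the β-lactamase gene and its native promoter. The other bacterial features in the annotation are partial: fragments of lacI, lacZα, a pUC multiple cloning site, bom and rop, plus the lac promoter and operator. These are remnants of the cloning vector lineage and have no evident role in the payload.

The expression cassette begins with the roughly 2.5 kb Drosophila melanogaster actin 5C (Ac5) promoter, a strong and broadly active promoter in insect cells. Downstream lies the 2,322 bp synthetic insert. Its larger portion of about 2 kb matches Neurospora crassa qa-1F (QF), the activator that binds QUAS sites. This is followed by the Saccharomyces cerevisiae GAL4 activation domain. The construct name implies QF binding and middle domains joined to the GAL4 activation domain, and the extent of the qa-1F match fits that reading. One catalogue alias instead lists a "GAL4 middle domain", which the feature table does not support. A short actin-like match after the coding region probably reflects actin 5C 3′ sequence carried in the backbone, though the record does not annotate a terminator or polyadenylation signal.

The plasmid comes from work on improved and expanded Q-system reagents. It is suited to transfection assays that compare how strongly QF variants activate QUAS reporters, although the record does not state a specific application.
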