Features (pLannotate 1.2.2; 15 found; start..end, strand, type, name):
     96..200     +  promoter       AmpR promoter: bla
    201..1061    +  CDS            AmpR: β-lactamase; bla; confers resistance to ampicillin, carbenicillin, and related antibiotics
   1232..1820    +  rep_origin     ori: high-copy-number ColE1/pMB1/pBR322/pUC origin of replication
   2003..2095    +  CDS            lacI (fragment): lac repressor; lacI; The lac repressor binds to the lac operator to inhibit transcription in E. coli. This inhibition can be relieved by adding lactose or isopropyl-β-D-thiogalactopyranoside (IPTG).
   2108..2129    +  protein_bind   CAP binding site: CAP binding activates transcription in the presence of cAMP. E. coli catabolite activator protein
   2144..2174    +  promoter       lac promoter: promoter for the E. coli lac operon
   2182..2198    +  protein_bind   lac operator: The lac repressor binds to the lac operator to inhibit transcription in E. coli. This inhibition can be relieved by adding lactose or isopropyl-β-D-thiogalactopyranoside (IPTG). lac repressor encoded by lacI
   2277..4790    +  promoter       Ac5 promoter: Drosophila melanogaster actin 5C promoter
   4803..6767    +  CDS            qa-1f (fragment): QA1F_NEUCR - Protein predicted: Swiss-Prot protein existence level 4. Transcription activation of genes for enzymes and proteins of quinate metabolism by binding to a 16 base-pair sequence (consensus 5'- GGRTAARYRYTTAYCC-3') in front of each Qa genes. From Neurospora crassa (strain ATCC 24698 / 74-OR23-1A / CBS 708.71 / DSM 1257 / FGSC 987).
   6780..7124    +  CDS            GAL4 activation domain: activation domain of the GAL4 transcriptional activator; Saccharomyces cerevisiae GAL4 (truncated)
   7207..7302    +  CDS            ACT_DICVI: Experimental evidence at transcript level: Swiss-Prot protein existence level 2. Actins are highly conserved proteins that are involved in various types of cell motility and are ubiquitously expressed in all eukaryotic cells. From Dictyocaulus viviparus (Bovine lungworm).
   8346..8369    +  misc_feature   MCS (fragment): pUC18/19 multiple cloning site
   8372..8526    +  CDS            lacZα (fragment): LacZα fragment of β-galactosidase; lacZ fragment
   8532..8631    -  misc_feature   bom (fragment): basis of mobility region from pBR322
   8733..1       -  CDS            rop (fragment) (across the origin): Rop protein, which maintains plasmids at low copy number; rop
>Addgene plasmid #46093 | pAC-4-QFBDMD-G4AD | depositor full sequence | sequence record 64985 | pAC-4-QFBDMD-G4AD sequence 8767 bps
GACGAAAGGGCCTCGTGATACGCCTATTTTTATAGGTTAATGTCATGATAATAATGGTTTCTTAGACGTC
AGGTGGCACTTTTCGGGGAAATGTGCGCGGAACCCCTATTTGTTTATTTTTCTAAATACATTCAAATATG
TATCCGCTCATGAGACAATAACCCTGATAAATGCTTCAATAATATTGAAAAAGGAAGAGTATGAGTATTC
AACATTTCCGTGTCGCCCTTATTCCCTTTTTTGCGGCATTTTGCCTTCCTGTTTTTGCTCACCCAGAAAC
GCTGGTGAAAGTAAAAGATGCTGAAGATCAGTTGGGTGCACGAGTGGGTTACATCGAACTGGATCTCAAC
AGCGGTAAGATCCTTGAGAGTTTTCGCCCCGAAGAACGTTTTCCAATGATGAGCACTTTTAAAGTTCTGC
TATGTGGCGCGGTATTATCCCGTATTGACGCCGGGCAAGAGCAACTCGGTCGCCGCATACACTATTCTCA
GAATGACTTGGTTGAGTACTCACCAGTCACAGAAAAGCATCTTACGGATGGCATGACAGTAAGAGAATTA
TGCAGTGCTGCCATAACCATGAGTGATAACACTGCGGCCAACTTACTTCTGACAACGATCGGAGGACCGA
AGGAGCTAACCGCTTTTTTGCACAACATGGGGGATCATGTAACTCGCCTTGATCGTTGGGAACCGGAGCT
GAATGAAGCCATACCAAACGACGAGCGTGACACCACGATGCCTGTAGCAATGGCAACAACGTTGCGCAAA
CTATTAACTGGCGAACTACTTACTCTAGCTTCCCGGCAACAATTAATAGACTGGATGGAGGCGGATAAAG
TTGCAGGACCACTTCTGCGCTCGGCCCTTCCGGCTGGCTGGTTTATTGCTGATAAATCTGGAGCCGGTGA
GCGTGGGTCTCGCGGTATCATTGCAGCACTGGGGCCAGATGGTAAGCCCTCCCGTATCGTAGTTATCTAC
ACGACGGGGAGTCAGGCAACTATGGATGAACGAAATAGACAGATCGCTGAGATAGGTGCCTCACTGATTA
AGCATTGGTAACTGTCAGACCAAGTTTACTCATATATACTTTAGATTGATTTAAAACTTCATTTTTAATT
TAAAAGGATCTAGGTGAAGATCCTTTTTGATAATCTCATGACCAAAATCCCTTAACGTGAGTTTTCGTTC
CACTGAGCGTCAGACCCCGTAGAAAAGATCAAAGGATCTTCTTGAGATCCTTTTTTTCTGCGCGTAATCT
GCTGCTTGCAAACAAAAAAACCACCGCTACCAGCGGTGGTTTGTTTGCCGGATCAAGAGCTACCAACTCT
TTTTCCGAAGGTAACTGGCTTCAGCAGAGCGCAGATACCAAATACTGTCCTTCTAGTGTAGCCGTAGTTA
GGCCACCACTTCAAGAACTCTGTAGCACCGCCTACATACCTCGCTCTGCTAATCCTGTTACCAGTGGCTG
CTGCCAGTGGCGATAAGTCGTGTCTTACCGGGTTGGACTCAAGACGATAGTTACCGGATAAGGCGCAGCG
GTCGGGCTGAACGGGGGGTTCGTGCACACAGCCCAGCTTGGAGCGAACGACCTACACCGAACTGAGATAC
CTACAGCGTGAGCTATGAGAAAGCGCCACGCTTCCCGAAGGGAGAAAGGCGGACAGGTATCCGGTAAGCG
GCAGGGTCGGAACAGGAGAGCGCACGAGGGAGCTTCCAGGGGGAAACGCCTGGTATCTTTATAGTCCTGT
CGGGTTTCGCCACCTCTGACTTGAGCGTCGATTTTTGTGATGCTCGTCAGGGGGGCGGAGCCTATGGAAA
AACGCCAGCAACGCGGCCTTTTTACGGTTCCTGGCCTTTTGCTGGCCTTTTGCTCACATGTTCTTTCCTG
CGTTATCCCCTGATTCTGTGGATAACCGTATTACCGCCTTTGAGTGAGCTGATACCGCTCGCCGCAGCCG
AACGACCGAGCGCAGCGAGTCAGTGAGCGAGGAAGCGGAAGAGCGCCCAATACGCAAACCGCCTCTCCCC
GCGCGTTGGCCGATTCATTAATGCAGCTGGCACGACAGGTTTCCCGACTGGAAAGCGGGCAGTGAGCGCA
ACGCAATTAATGTGAGTTAGCTCACTCATTAGGCACCCCAGGCTTTACACTTTATGCTTCCGGCTCGTAT
GTTGTGTGGAATTGTGAGCGGATAACAATTTCACACAGGAAACAGCTATGACCATGATTACGAATTCTAT
ATTCTAAAAACACAAATGATACTTCTAAAAAAAAATCATGAATGGCATCAACTCTGAATCAAATCTTTGC
AGATGCACCTACTTCTCATTTCCACTGTCACATCATTTTTCCAGATCTCGCTGCCTGTTATGTGGCCCAC
AAACCAAGACACGTTTTATGGCCATTAAAGCTGGCTGATCGTCGCCAAACACCAAATACATAATGAATAT
GTACACATTCGAGAAAGAAGCGATCAAAGAAGCGTCTTCGGGCGGAGTAGGAGAATGCGGAGGAGAAGGA
GAACGAGCTGATCTAGTATCTCTCCACAATCCAATGCCAACTGACCAACTGGCCATATTCGGAGCAATTT
GAAGCCAATTTCCATCGCCTGGCGATCGCTCCATTCTTGGCTATATGTTTTTCACCGTTACCCGGGGCCA
TTTTCAAAGACTCGTCGGCAAGATAAGATTGTGTCACTCGCTGTCTCTCTTCATTTGTCGAAGAATGCTG
AGGAATTTCGCGATGACGTCGGCGAGTATTTTGAAGAATGAGAATAATTTGTATTTATACGAAAATCAGT
TAGTGGAATTTTCTACAAAAACATGTTATCTATAGATAATTTTGTTGCAAAATATGTTGACTATGACAAA
GATTGTATGTATATACCTTTAATGTATTCTCATTTTCTTATGTATTTATAATGGCAATGATGATACTGAT
GATATTTTAAGATGATGCCAGACCAAAAGGCTTGAATTTCTGCGTCTTTTGCCGAACGCAGTGCATGTGC
AATTGTTGTTTTTTGGAATATTCAATTTTCGGACTGTCCGCTTTGATTTCAGTTTCTTGGCTTATTCAAA
AAGCAAAGTAAAGCCAAAAAAGCGAGATGGCAATACCAAATGCGGCAAAACGGTAGTGGAAGGAAAGGGG
TGCGGGGCAGCGGAAGGAAGGGTGGGGCGGGGCGTGGCGGGGTCTGTGGCTGGGCGCGACGTCACCGACG
TTGGAGCCACTCCTTTGACCATGTGTGCGTGTGTGTATTATTCGTGTCTCGCCACTCGCCGGTTGTTTTT
TTCTTTTTATGCTGCGCTCTCTCTAGCGCCATCTCGCTTACGCATGCTCAACGCACCGCATGTTGCCGTT
TCCTTTTATGCGTCATTTTGGCTCGAAATAGGCAATTATTTAAACAAAGATTAGTCAACGAAAACGCTAA
AATAAATAAGTCTACAATATGGTTACTTATTGCCATGTGTGTGCAGCCAACGATAGCAACAAAAGCAACA
ACACAGGTGGCTTTCCCTCTTTCACTTTTTGTTTGCAAGCCGCGTGCGAGCAAGACGGCACGACCGGCAA
ACGCAATTACGCTGACAAAGAGCAGACGAAGTTTTGGCGAAAAACATCAAGGCGCCTGATACGAATGCAT
TTGCAATAACAATTGCGATATTTAATATTGTTTATGAAGCTGTTTGACTTCAAAACACACAAAAAAAAAA
ATAAAACAAATTATTTGAAAGAGAATTAGGAATCGGACGCTTATCGTTAGGGTAACAACAAGAAATGCTT
ACTGAGTCACAGCCTCTGGAAAACTGCCGCAAGCCAGAGAGAGAGAGAAAAAGAGGGAGAGCAGCTTAGA
CCGCATGTGCTTGTGTGTGAGGCGTCTCTCTCTTCGTCTCTGTTGCGCAAACGCATAGACTGCACTGAAA
AAATCGATTACCTATTTTTTATGAATGAATATTTGCACTATTACTATTCAAAACTATTAAGATAGCAATC
ACATTCAATAGCCAAATACTATACCACCTGAGCGATGCAACGAAATGATCAATTTGAGCAAAAATGCTGC
ATATTTAGGACGGCATCATTATAGAAATGCTTCTTGCTGTGTACTTTTCTCTCGTCTGGCAGCTGTTTCG
CCGTTATTGTTAAAACCGGCTTAAGTTAGGTGTGTTTTCTACGACTAGCTAGTGAATGCCCTACTAGAAG
ATGTGTGTTGCACAAAATGTCCCTGGAATAACCAATTTGAAGTGCAGATAGCAGTAAACGTAAGCTAATA
TGAATATTATTTAACTGTAATGTTTTAATATCGCTGGACATTACTAATAAACCCACTATAAACACATGTA
CATATGTATGTTTTGGCATACAATGAGTAGTTGGGGAAAAAATGTGTAAAAGCACCGTGACCATCACAGC
ATAAAGATAACCAGCTGAAGTATCGAATATGAGTAACCCCCAAATTGAATCACATGCCGCAACTGATAGG
ACCCATGGAAGTACACTCTTCATGGCGATATACAAGACACACACAAGCACGAACACCCAGTTGCGGAGGA
AATTCTCCGTAAATGAAAACCCAATCGGCGAACAATTCATACCCATATATGGTAAAAGTTTTGAACGCGA
CTTGAGAGCGGAGAGCATTGCGGCTGATAAGGTTTTAGCGCTAAGCGGGCTTTATAAAACGGGCTGCGGG
ACCAGTTTTCATATCACTACCGTTTGAGTTCTTGTGCTGTGTGGATACTCCTCCCGACACAAAGCCGCTC
CATCAGCCAGCAGTCGTCTAATCCAGAGACCCCGGATCCAACATGCCACCCAAGCGCAAAACGCTTAACG
CTGCGGCTGAGGCTAACGCTCATGCCGACGGACACGCCGACGGAAACGCCGACGGACACGTGGCCAATAC
GGCCGCGTCCTCGAATAATGCGAGGTTCGCTGATCTCACTAACATCGATACTCCGGGTCTGGGACCCACA
ACTACGACCCTGCTCGTGGAACCAGCACGCTCAAAGCGTCAACGAGTGTCCCGCGCATGCGACCAGTGCC
GTGCAGCCCGAGAGAAATGCGACGGAATACAGCCTGCGTGTTTCCCGTGCGTTTCCCAGGGAAGGTCCTG
CACTTATCAGGCTTCGCCGAAAAAGAGGGGAGTTCAAACCGGTTATATTCGTACGCTGGAGCTCGCCCTC
GCCTGGATGTTTGAAAATGTCGCGCGTTCCGAAGATGCCTTGCATAACCTCCTCGTCCGTGACGCCGGAC
AAGGATCAGCTCTGCTCGTTGGTAAAGATTCGCCGGCTGCCGAGCGACTCCATGCCCGTTGGGCTACTAG
CCGTGTCAATAAGAGCATTACCCGCCTCCTCTCGGGCCAAGCCGCTCAAGACCCTTCGGAAGATGGACAG
TCGCCTTCGGAGGATATCAATGTTCAAGATGCGGGAGCAAAAACCTCGGATTTCCCGCATGCTCCCCACC
TCACGTTCAGCGCACCTAAAAGTTCGACTGCGGAGACTAGGACTCTCCCTGGTCCAGTTCGTCCTCCAAT
CTCGGCGAACACACTCGAAAATAATCTGCAGCCGGATGGCACTGGAATAGGAAAGCTGCCTCCTAACCAC
TGGCGTTTGTTGGACATTTATTTCTCGTATACCCATTCGTGGCTTCCAATTTTGGAAAAAAAGGATATGT
ATCAGGCTCTCTACCAATACAGCGAGCAGGGAAGCCTCCTTCCGTCGGCGAACGTTGAAAGCGGTGTACA
TGCTGAACTGTGGTCAGCGTTGGCGCTTGCGTCGTTTCAAGCCGCTGCGACCGCCGCGTCCAGCGCGACG
GGACCTGCAAGCGCAGCTCACGGACACGATAATGCGATCAACCCGAGTCCCGCGGATATTTCGGATACGG
CAAGGAAACTCATCCCTCTTGAATCGGGACCATTTCAAGTCCAGCATTGCAGGGCTCTCTTGTTGTTGTG
CCTGGTTAGCCTCGGACGCGACGACTGGGAATCGGCCTGGCTGCTTGTTGGTTTCGCCGTCCGTGTCTTG
TTGGTGGTTCGTACACAGCTGCCCCCAGACGATGATCGTCCAAGGCCCCGGATGAGGGCTTTGCTCGTGG
CCTGTTTTATTGTTGACACGATCGTCTCCATGCGCCATAATGTCCCGGCTCACCTGAAACCCGATGATAT
TGCTGATTTGCCGCTGCCAGAGGATGGCCAGGATCAGTGGGAACCTTGGACCCCCTGCGAAGGTTTGGGA
GGAGAGCACACAATGTTGCAGATGCTTCGTAATCCGGCTTATCCACTCAGCACCTTCAATCACTTGTACG
GTGTCACTAAGTTGGTAGCTCTGGAGTTGCTCCCTCGCATCCGTACCTCGTCGCAGAATGCCCCTCTGGA
ATTTAGATCCCGACTGCAGCAAGTCATTGGTCATAACAGTCCATTCTCGGTCTTCGTCCTGTCGCAAGAC
ACGGCAAGCGCTTTCGTCCCGACGGCTTATCTGACTCGTACTGTTTACCTCTGGGCGGCGGCGTTCAGCG
AACCCCTGAATGAGCATTATTCCCACCTCTTGATTGAGACGCTCGACCAGTACCAAAAACGCTTCGGAAC
ATATGCCATTCCGCCCCTTATTCCGTCGCTCCTCGACTCGCTCCTGGCTCTCAAAAAGCAGAGCCATTCG
TCGGAGCGTCACAGGCGCCACCTGGAGGAGCTATTTCCGGCTTATTCGTCTATCTGGCCGCGAGGTGGAA
GGCATTCAAACACTGGTCTGCAGCCAATTCCACTGACCCCGTCTGCTTTGTTTGGTGGCGCCAATTTTAA
TCAAAGTGGGAATATTGCTGATAGCTCATTGTCCTTCACTTTCACTAACAGTAGCAACGGTCCGAACCTC
ATAACAACTCAAACAAATTCTCAAGCGCTTTCACAACCAATTGCCTCCTCTAACGTTCATGATAACTTCA
TGAATAATGAAATCACGGCTAGTAAAATTGATGATGGTAATAATTCAAAACCACTGTCACCTGGTTGGAC
GGACCAAACTGCGTATAACGCGTTTGGAATCACTACAGGGATGTTTAATACCACTACAATGGATGATGTA
TATAACTATCTATTCGATGATGAAGATACCCCACCAAACCCAAAAAAAGAGTAAGGCCGCGTTAACCGAT
CCGTCGACCATGAAGATCAAGATCATTGCCCCGCCAGAGCGCAAGTACTCTGTCTGGATCGGTGGCTCCA
TCCTGGCTTCGCTGTCCACCTTCCAGCAGATGTGGATCTCCAAGCAGGAGTACGACGAGTCCGGCCCCTC
CATTGTGCACCGCAAGTGCTTCTAAGAAGGATCGCTTGTCTGGGCAAGAGGATCAGGATCGGGATGGTCT
TGATTCTGCTGGAGGAGGAGGAGGAGAAGTCGAGGAAGCAGCAGCGAAAGTGCAAGTGCGAGTGGTGGAA
GTTTGGAGTGCAGCACAACAAAATCAACAACAACACCAACTACAAGATGAAAAGAGCGGAACCACCTGCA
CACCATCATCACTATCATCATCGTTTTGGGCGCATGTTGTGTGGTTCCAGCGTATTAATATAATTAATTT
ATTCCACATGAGATATGATATGATATACTATGTATTTTTTGTTTTTTTTTTATTTGTAAACCTTTAATAT
AACAAGAACTACAAAAAATGAAAATGAGCGAAAATGCATATTCTGCCATTCCACACACACACCAACAACA
CCCAACACACGCACACCCACAAGCTTACACACACACATTCGCGGCATGACAAGGACATCAAGATAAAGAA
GAACTTAAAGAAGATATTTCCCAAAGCGCAAAAAGAACACACACACATTGCAAAACACAAACAACACACT
AGCGTTTTGTACAATTCGTCAGCAACCTTATGTATTATTTTTTAATTATGATGTAATTATAAACAAAGTG
AAACAAAAATATGAAAACAAAAAGGAAAATCAAATCTGTCTTCTCTTTCTCCCGCTCTCCTCGCTCTCTG
CTGCTAACCTCGCCCTCTCCTCTCTCATCTTTTTGTCTGTCTCTCTTCCACATTTTTGCCGGCCGGCAAA
ATAATAACCCACACACACTCACACTTGGCTGCAGTTTCGCGTGCGATATTCACACACATTCAAGCATACA
AGCATACATACATATGTATTTTTTTTTTATTTGTACACTTTTCTAATTGCATGCGTATCGATTGATAAGT
TTACGCCTGAAAATGTTAATTAAAATGTGAAAATGCAACTGAAAAACTGATGAAATGAAACAACAACAAG
CGAACAATTTGCTACATGTGTATTGTCTAACAACCGTTACTGCAACGGTTGCTTCGGAAAAGGGTGAAGA
GGAAGAGGGCACGAGGTCGACCTGCAGGCATGCAAGCTTGGCACTGGCCGTCGTTTTACAACGTCGTGAC
TGGGAAAACCCTGGCGTTACCCAACTTAATCGCCTTGCAGCACATCCCCCTTTCGCCAGCTGGCGTAATA
GCGAAGAGGCCCGCACCGATCGCCCTTCCCAACAGTTGCGCAGCCTGAATGGCGAATGGCGCCTGATGCG
GTATTTTCTCCTTACGCATCTGTGCGGTATTTCACACCGCATATGGTGCACTCTCAGTACAATCTGCTCT
GATGCCGCATAGTTAAGCCAGCCCCGACACCCGCCAACACCCGCTGACGCGCCCTGACGGGCTTGTCTGC
TCCCGGCATCCGCTTACAGACAAGCTGTGACCGTCTCCGGGAGCTGCATGTGTCAGAGGTTTTCACCGTC
ATCACCGAAACGCGCGA
