>Addgene plasmid #46093 | pAC-4-QFBDMD-G4AD | addgene partial sequence | sequence record 68112 | AC5 5'-ACACAAAGCCGCTCCATCAG-3'
ACATGCCACCCAAGCGCAAAACGCTTAACGCTGCGGCTGAGGCTAACGCTCATGCCGACGGACACGCCGA
CGGAAACGCCGACGGACACGTGGCCAATACGGCCGCGTCCTCGAATAATGCGAGGTTCGCTGATCTCACT
AACATCGATACTCCGGGTCTGGGACCCACAACTACGACCCTGCTCGTGGAACCAGCACGCTCAAAGCGTC
AACGAGTGTCCCGCGCATGCGACCAGTGCCGTGCAGCCCGAGAGAAATGCGACGGAATACAGCCTGCGTG
TTTCCCGTGCGTTTCCCAGGGAAGGTCCTGCACTTATCAGGCTTCGCCGAAAAAGAGGGGAGTTCAAACC
GGTTATATTCGTACGCTGGAGCTCGCCCTCGCCTGGATGTTTGAAAATGTCGCGCGTTCCGAAGATGCCT
TGCATAACCTCCTCGTCCGTGACGCCGGACAAGGATCAGCTCTGCTCGTTGGTAAAGATTCGCCGGCTGC
CGAGCGACTCCATGCCCGTTGGGCTACTAGCCGTGTCAATAAGAGCATTACCCGCCTCCTCTCGGGCCAA
GCCGCTCAAGACCCTTCGGAAGATGGACAGTCGCCTTCGGAGGATATCAATGTTCAAGATGCGGGAGCAA
AAACCTCGGATTTCCCGCATGCTCCCCACCTCACGTTCAGCGCACCTAAAAGTTCGACTGCGGAGACTAG
GACTCTCCCTGGTCCAGTTCGTCCTCCAATCTCGGCGAACACACTCGAAAATAATCTGCAGCCGGATGGC
ACTGGAATAGGAAAGCTGCCTCCTAACCACTGGCGTTTGTTGGACATTTATTTCTCGTATACCCATTCGT
GGCTTCCAATTTTGGAAAAAAAGGATATGTATCAGGCTCTCTACCAATACAGCGAGCAGGGAAGCCTCCT
TCC
