>Addgene plasmid #46093 | pAC-4-QFBDMD-G4AD | addgene partial sequence | sequence record 68245 | actin5c-pA-R 5'-ACATCTGCTGGAAGGTGGAC-3'
GACAGAGTACTTGCGCTCTGGCGGGGCAATGATCTTGATCTTCATGGTCGACGGATCGGTTAACGCGGCC
TTACTCTTTTTTTGGGTTTGGTGGGGTATCTTCATCATCGAATAGATAGTTATATACATCATCCATTGTA
GTGGTATTAAACATCCCTGTAGTGATTCCAAACGCGTTATACGCAGTTTGGTCCGTCCAACCAGGTGACA
GTGGTTTTGAATTATTACCATCATCAATTTTACTAGCCGTGATTTCATTATTCATGAAGTTATCATGAAC
GTTAGAGGAGGCAATTGGTTGTGAAAGCGCTTGAGAATTTGTTTGAGTTGTTATGAGGTTCGGACCGTTG
CTACTGTTAGTGAAAGTGAAGGACAATGAGCTATCAGCAATATTCCCACTTTGATTAAAATTGGCGCCAC
CAAACAAAGCAGACGGGGTCAGTGGAATTGGCTGCAGACCAGTGTTTGAATGCCTTCCACCTCGCGGCCA
GATAGACGAATAAGCCGGAAATAGCTCCTCCAGGTGGCGCCTGTGACGCTCCGACGAATGGCTCTGCTTT
TTGAGAGCCAGGAGCGAGTCGAGGAGCGACGGAATAAGGGGCGGAATGGCATATGTTCCGAAGCGTTTTT
GGTACTGGTCGAGCGTCTCAATCAAGAGGTGGGAATAATGCTCATTCAGGGGTTCGCTGAACGCCGCCGC
CCAGAGGTAAACAGTACGAGTCAGATAAGCCGTCGGGACGAAAGCGCTTGCCGTG
